>Addgene plasmid #216706 | pMAL-c5e-Rubicon RH | addgene full sequence | sequence record 429282 | Addgene NGS Result
CCGACACCATCGAATGGTGCAAAACCTTTCGCGGTATGGCATGATAGCGCCCGGAAGAGAGTCAATTCAG
GGTGGTGAATGTGAAACCAGTAACGTTATACGATGTCGCAGAGTATGCCGGTGTCTCTTATCAGACCGTT
TCCCGCGTGGTGAACCAGGCCAGCCACGTTTCTGCGAAAACGCGGGAAAAAGTGGAAGCGGCGATGGCGG
AGCTGAATTACATTCCCAACCGCGTGGCACAACAACTGGCGGGCAAACAGTCGTTGCTGATTGGCGTTGC
CACCTCCAGTCTGGCCCTGCACGCGCCGTCGCAAATTGTCGCGGCGATTAAATCTCGCGCCGATCAACTG
GGTGCCAGCGTGGTGGTGTCGATGGTAGAACGAAGCGGCGTCGAAGCCTGTAAAGCGGCGGTGCACAATC
TTCTCGCGCAACGCGTCAGTGGGCTGATCATTAACTATCCGCTGGATGACCAGGATGCCATTGCTGTGGA
AGCTGCCTGCACTAATGTTCCGGCGTTATTTCTTGATGTCTCTGACCAGACACCCATCAACAGTATTATT
TTCTCCCATGAAGACGGTACGCGACTGGGCGTGGAGCATCTGGTCGCATTGGGTCACCAGCAAATCGCGC
TGTTAGCGGGCCCATTAAGTTCTGTCTCGGCGCGTCTGCGTCTGGCTGGCTGGCATAAATATCTCACTCG
CAATCAAATTCAGCCGATAGCGGAACGGGAAGGCGACTGGAGTGCCATGTCCGGTTTTCAACAAACCATG
CAAATGCTGAATGAGGGCATCGTTCCCACTGCGATGCTGGTTGCCAACGATCAGATGGCGCTGGGCGCAA
TGCGCGCCATTACCGAGTCCGGGCTGCGCGTTGGTGCGGATATTTCGGTAGTGGGATACGACGATACCGA
AGACAGCTCATGTTATATCCCGCCGTTAACCACCATCAAACAGGATTTTCGCCTGCTGGGGCAAACCAGC
GTGGACCGCTTGCTGCAACTCTCTCAGGGCCAGGCGGTGAAGGGCAATCAGCTGTTGCCCGTCTCACTGG
TGAAAAGAAAAACCACCCTGGCGCCCAATACGCAAACCGCCTCTCCCCGCGCGTTGGCCGATTCATTAAT
GCAGCTGGCACGACAGGTTTCCCGACTGGAAAGCGGGCAGTGAGCGCAACGCAATTAATGTAAGTTAGCT
CACTCATTAGGCACAATTCTCATGTTTGACAGCTTATCATCGACTGCACGGTGCACCAATGCTTCTGGCG
TCAGGCAGCCATCGGAAGCTGTGGTATGGCTGTGCAGGTCGTAAATCACTGCATAATTCGTGTCGCTCAA
GGCGCACTCCCGTTCTGGATAATGTTTTTTGCGCCGACATCATAACGGTTCTGGCAAATATTCTGAAATG
AGCTGTTGACAATTAATCATCGGCTCGTATAATGTGTGGAATTGTGAGCGGATAACAATTTCACACAGGA
AACAGCCAGTCCGTTTAGGTGTTTTCACGAGCAATTGACCAACAAGGACCATAGATTATGAAAATCGAAG
AAGGTAAACTGGTAATCTGGATTAACGGCGATAAAGGCTATAACGGTCTCGCTGAAGTCGGTAAGAAATT
CGAGAAAGATACCGGAATTAAAGTCACCGTTGAGCATCCGGATAAACTGGAAGAGAAATTCCCACAGGTT
GCGGCAACTGGCGATGGCCCTGACATTATCTTCTGGGCACACGACCGCTTTGGTGGCTACGCTCAATCTG
GCCTGTTGGCTGAAATCACCCCGGACAAAGCGTTCCAGGACAAGCTGTATCCGTTTACCTGGGATGCCGT
ACGTTACAACGGCAAGCTGATTGCTTACCCGATCGCTGTTGAAGCGTTATCGCTGATTTATAACAAAGAT
CTGCTGCCGAACCCGCCAAAAACCTGGGAAGAGATCCCGGCGCTGGATAAAGAACTGAAAGCGAAAGGTA
AGAGCGCGCTGATGTTCAACCTGCAAGAACCGTACTTCACCTGGCCGCTGATTGCTGCTGACGGGGGTTA
TGCGTTCAAGTATGAAAACGGCAAGTACGACATTAAAGACGTGGGCGTGGATAACGCTGGCGCGAAAGCG
GGTCTGACCTTCCTGGTTGACCTGATTAAAAACAAACACATGAATGCAGACACCGATTACTCCATCGCAG
AAGCTGCCTTTAATAAAGGCGAAACAGCGATGACCATCAACGGCCCGTGGGCATGGTCCAACATCGACAC
CAGCAAAGTGAATTATGGTGTAACGGTACTGCCGACCTTCAAGGGTCAACCATCCAAACCGTTCGTTGGC
GTGCTGAGCGCAGGTATTAACGCCGCCAGTCCGAACAAAGAGCTGGCAAAAGAGTTCCTCGAAAACTATC
TGCTGACTGATGAAGGTCTGGAAGCGGTTAATAAAGACAAACCGCTGGGTGCCGTAGCGCTGAAGTCTTA
CGAGGAAGAGTTGGTGAAAGATCCGCGTATTGCCGCCACTATGGAAAACGCCCAGAAAGGTGAAATCATG
CCGAACATCCCGCAGATGTCCGCTTTCTGGTATGCCGTGCGTACTGCGGTGATCAACGCCGCCAGCGGTC
GTCAGACTGTCGATGAAGCCCTGAAAGACGCGCAGACTAATTCGAGCTCGAACAACAACAACAATAACAA
TAACAACAACCTCGGGGATGACGATGACAAGGTACCGCATATGTCCATGGGCGGCCGCGATATCCAGATT
ATCTTTAACGTTCACCCGGCTCCCACACGCAAAATCGCCGTGGCAAAACAAAATTACCGCTGCGCGGGAT
GCGGTATCCGTACGGACCCGGATTACATCAAGCGTCTTCGTTATTGTGAATACTTGGGCAAGTACTTCTG
CCAGTGCTGTCATGAGAATGCTCAAATGGCAATTCCGTCACGCGTCCTTCGTAAATGGGATTTTAGTAAG
TACTATGTATCGAATTTCAGCAAGGATCTTTTAATTAAGATTTGGAACGATCCCTTATTTAACGTTCAGG
ATATTAACAGTGCCCTTTACCGCAAGGTAAAGCTGCTTAATCAAGTTCGTTTACTTCGTGTTCAGCTTTG
TCACATGAAGAATATGTTTAAAACTTGTCGCTTGGCGAAAGAATTGCTTGACTCGTTTGACACCGTGCCT
GGGCATTTAACGGAGGATTTGCACCTGTATTCACTTAATGATTTAACCGCAACGCGCAAAGGTGAGTTAG
GGCCACGTCTGGCGGAATTGACGCGTGCAGGTGCAACCCACGTAGAGCGCTGTATGTTATGTCAGGCCAA
GGGATTTATTTGTGAATTCTGTCAAAATGAAGACGACATTATTTTTCCATTCGAATTGCATAAATGTCGC
ACGTGTGAGGAGTGTAAGGCATGTTACCATAAGGCCTGCTTCAAGAGCGGGAGCTGTCCACGCTGCGAGC
GTCTGCGTCAATCCCTGGAGAGCTACTAATAAGGATCCGAATTCCCTGCAGGTAATTAAATAAGCTTCAA
ATAAAACGAAAGGCTCAGTCGAAAGACTGGGCCTTTCGTTTTATCTGTTGTTTGTCGGTGAACGCTCTCC
TGAGTAGGACAAATCCGCCGGGAGCGGATTTGAACGTTGCGAAGCAACGGCCCGGAGGGTGGCGGGCAGG
ACGCCCGCCATAAACTGCCAGGCATCAAATTAAGCAGAAGGCCATCCTGACGGATGGCCTTTTTGCGTTT
CTACAAACTCTTTCGGTCCGTTGTTTATTTTTCTAAATACATTCAAATATGTATCCGCTCATGAGACAAT
AACCCTGATAAATGCTTCAATAATATTGAAAAAGGAAGAGTATGAGTATTCAACATTTCCGTGTCGCCCT
TATTCCCTTTTTTGCGGCATTTTGCCTTCCTGTTTTTGCTCACCCAGAAACGCTGGTGAAAGTAAAAGAT
GCTGAAGATCAGTTGGGTGCACGAGTGGGTTACATCGAACTGGATCTCAACAGCGGTAAGATCCTTGAGA
GTTTTCGCCCCGAAGAACGTTTCCCAATGATGAGCACTTTTAAAGTTCTGCTATGTGGCGCGGTATTATC
CCGTGTTGACGCCGGGCAAGAGCAACTCGGTCGCCGCATACACTATTCTCAGAATGACTTGGTTGAGTAC
TCACCAGTCACAGAAAAGCATCTTACGGATGGCATGACAGTAAGAGAATTATGCAGTGCTGCCATAACCA
TGAGTGATAACACTGCGGCCAACTTACTTCTGACAACGATCGGAGGACCGAAGGAGCTAACCGCTTTTTT
GCACAACATGGGGGATCATGTAACTCGCCTTGATCGTTGGGAACCGGAGCTGAATGAAGCCATACCAAAC
GACGAGCGTGACACCACGATGCCTGTAGCAATGGCAACAACGTTGCGCAAACTATTAACTGGCGAACTAC
TTACTCTAGCTTCCCGGCAACAATTAATAGACTGGATGGAGGCGGATAAAGTTGCAGGACCACTTCTGCG
CTCGGCCCTTCCGGCTGGCTGGTTTATTGCTGATAAATCTGGAGCCGGTGAGCGTGGGTCTCGCGGTATC
ATTGCAGCACTGGGGCCAGATGGTAAGCCCTCCCGTATCGTAGTTATCTACACGACGGGGAGTCAGGCAA
CTATGGATGAACGAAATAGACAGATCGCTGAGATAGGTGCCTCACTGATTAAGCATTGGTAACTGTCAGA
CCAAGTTTACTCATATATACTTTAGATTGATTTCCTTAGGACTGAGCGTCAACCCCGTAGAAAAGATCAA
AGGATCTTCTTGAGATCCTTTTTTTCTGCGCGTAATCTGCTGCTTGCAAACAAAAAAACCACCGCTACCA
GCGGTGGTTTGTTTGCCGGATCAAGAGCTACCAACTCTTTTTCCGAAGGTAACTGGCTTCAGCAGAGCGC
AGATACCAAATACTGTCCTTCTAGTGTAGCCGTAGTTAGGCCACCACTTCAAGAACTCTGTAGCACCGCC
TACATACCTCGCTCTGCTAATCCTGTTACCAGTGGCTGCTGCCAGTGGCGATAAGTCGTGTCTTACCGGG
TTGGACTCAAGACGATAGTTACCGGATAAGGCGCAGCGGTCGGGCTGAACGGGGGGTTCGTGCACACAGC
CCAGCTTGGAGCGAACGACCTACACCGAACTGAGATACCTACAGCGTGAGCTATGAGAAAGCGCCACGCT
TCCCGAAGGGAGAAAGGCGGACAGGTATCCGGTAAGCGGCAGGGTCGGAACAGGAGAGCGCACGAGGGAG
CTTCCAGGGGGAAACGCCTGGTATCTTTATAGTCCTGTCGGGTTTCGCCACCTCTGACTTGAGCGTCGAT
TTTTGTGATGCTCGTCAGGGGGGCGGAGCCTATGGAAAAACGCCAGCAACGCGGCCTTTTTACGGTTCCT
GGCCTTTTGCTGGCCTTTTGCTCACATGTTCTTTCCTGCGTTATCCCCTGATTCTGTGGATAACCGTATT
ACCGCCTTTGAGTGAGCTGATACCGCTCGCCGCAGCCGAACGACCGAGCGCAGCGAGTCAGTGAGCGAGG
AAGCGGAAGAGCGCCTGATGCGGTATTTTCTCCTTACGCATCTGTGCGGTATTTCACACCGCATATAAGG
TGCACTGTGACTGGGTCATGGCTGCGCCCCGACACCCGCCAACACCCGCTGACGCGCCCTGACGGGCTTG
TCTGCTCCCGGCATCCGCTTACAGACAAGCTGTGACCGTCTCCGGGAGCTGCATGTGTCAGAGGTTTTCA
CCGTCATCACCGAAACGCGCGAGGCAGCTGCGGTAAAGCTCATCAGCGTGGTCGTGCAGCGATTCACAGA
TGTCTGCCTGTTCATCCGCGTCCAGCTCGTTGAGTTTCTCCAGAAGCGTTAATGTCTGGCTTCTGATAAA
GCGGGCCATGTTAAGGGCGGTTTTTTCCTGTTTGGTCACTGATGCCTCCGTGTAAGGGGGATTTCTGTTC
ATGGGGGTAATGATACCGATGAAACGAGAGAGGATGCTCACGATACGGGTTACTGATGATGAACATGCCC
GGTTACTGGAACGTTGTGAGGGTAAACAACTGGCGGTATGGATGCGGCGGGACCAGAGAAAAATCACTCA
GGGTCAATGCCAGCGCTTCGTTAATACAGATGTAGGTGTTCCACAGGGTAGCCAGCAGCATCCTGCGATG
CAGATCCGGAACATAATGGTGCAGGGCGCTGACTTCCGCGTTTCCAGACTTTACGAAACACGGAAACCGA
AGACCATTCATGTTGTTGCTCAGGTCGCAGACGTTTTGCAGCAGCAGTCGCTTCACGTTCGCTCGCGTAT
CGGTGATTCATTCTGCTAACCAGTAAGGCAACCCCGCCAGCCTAGCCGGGTCCTCAACGACAGGAGCACG
ATCATGCGCACCCGTGGCCAGGACCCAACGCTGCCCGAAATT
Features (pLannotate 1.2.2; 17 found; start..end, strand, type, name):
      3..80      +  promoter       lacIq promoter: lacI (mutant); In the lacIq allele, a single base change in the promoter boosts expression of the lacI gene about 10-fold.
     81..1163    +  CDS            lacI: lac repressor; lacI; The lac repressor binds to the lac operator to inhibit transcription in E. coli. This inhibition can be relieved by adding lactose or isopropyl-β-D-thiogalactopyranoside (IPTG).
   1176..1197    +  protein_bind   CAP binding site: CAP binding activates transcription in the presence of cAMP. E. coli catabolite activator protein
   1216..1233    +  promoter       tet promoter (fragment): E. coli promoter for tetracycline efflux protein gene
   1406..1434    +  promoter       tac promoter: strong E. coli promoter; hybrid between the trp and lac UV5 promoters
   1442..1458    +  protein_bind   lac operator: The lac repressor binds to the lac operator to inhibit transcription in E. coli. This inhibition can be relieved by adding lactose or isopropyl-β-D-thiogalactopyranoside (IPTG). lac repressor encoded by lacI
   1528..2628    +  CDS            MBP: maltose binding protein from E. coli; malE (mutated); This version of the gene does not encode a signal sequence, so MBP will remain in the cytosol.
   2725..3456    +  CDS            RUBCN (fragment): RUBIC_HUMAN - Also known as KIAA0226. Experimental evidence at protein level: Swiss-Prot protein existence level 1. Involved in regulation of pathogen-specific host defense of activated macrophages. Following bacterial infection promotes NADH oxidase activity by association with CYBA thereby affecting TLR2 signaling and probably other TLR-NOX pathways. Stabilizes the CYBA:CYBB NADPH oxidase heterodimer, increases its association with TLR2 and its phagosome trafficking to induce antimicrobial burst of ROS and production of inflammatory cytokines (PubMed:22423966). Following fungal or viral infe
   3498..3584    +  terminator     rrnB T1 terminator: Escherichia coli rrnB; transcription terminator T1 from the E. coli rrnB gene
   3676..3703    +  terminator     rrnB T2 terminator: transcription terminator T2 from the E. coli rrnB gene
   3750..3821    +  promoter       AmpR promoter: bla
   3822..4682    +  CDS            AmpR: β-lactamase; bla; confers resistance to ampicillin, carbenicillin, and related antibiotics
   4770..5358    +  rep_origin     ori: high-copy-number ColE1/pMB1/pBR322/pUC origin of replication
   5544..5596    -  misc_feature   bom (fragment): basis of mobility region from pBR322
   5607..5626    -  misc_feature   bom (fragment): basis of mobility region from pBR322
   5728..5919    -  CDS            rop: Rop protein, which maintains plasmids at low copy number; rop
   5936..6316    +  CDS            YPB1_ECOLX: Protein predicted: Swiss-Prot protein existence level 4. From Escherichia coli.
