[The description below was written by a language model from this plasmid's Addgene catalogue record and pLannotate feature annotations shown in this document.]
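Description:
pMAL-c5e-Rubicon RH is a 6.4 kb bacterial expression plasmid for producing the Rubicon Homology (RH) domain of human Rubicon (RUBCN) as a fusion to maltose-binding protein in E. coli. The catalogue entry lists the backbone as "2CT", whereas the plasmid name and the annotated features point to a pMAL-c5-type architecture; the record does not resolve this difference. The plasmid carries a ColE1/pMB1-family origin together with the rop gene and fragments of the pBR322 bom region. The presence of Rop, which restrains copy number, is consistent with the low-copy designation in the record. Selection is by ampicillin through the bla (β-lactamase) gene under its own promoter.

Expression is driven by the tac promoter, a strong trp/lac hybrid, followed by a lac operator. The plasmid also supplies the lac repressor from a lacI gene under the up-mutated lacIq promoter, so transcription is held off until relieved by IPTG. The open reading frame begins with a malE variant lacking its signal sequence, so the MBP fusion stays in the cytoplasm. Downstream, after a short linker region that is not annotated in the feature table, lies a 732 bp fragment of RUBCN corresponding to the RH domain, inserted by ligation-independent cloning. The rrnB T1 and T2 terminators end the transcript. The N-terminal MBP generally aids solubility and allows amylose-affinity purification. The construct is intended for recombinant production of the RH domain, and it was deposited with a study of how RAB7A phosphorylation regulates RH-domain proteins in Parkin-dependent mitophagy.
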