Addgene plasmid #216706: pMAL-c5e-Rubicon RH
Purpose: Bacterial protein expression of Rubicon RH domain
Depositing lab: James Hurley. Depositing organization: University of California, Berkeley. Publication: A RAB7A phosphoswitch coordinates Rubicon Homology protein regulation of Parkin-dependent mitophagy. Tudorica DA, Basak B, Puerta Cordova AS, Khuu G, Rose K, Lazarou M, Holzbaur ELF, Hurley JH. J Cell Biol. 2024 Jul 1;223(7):e202309015. doi: 10.1083/jcb.202309015. Epub 2024 May 10. PubMed 38728007.
Backbone
  Vector backbone: 2CT
  Vector type: Bacterial Expression
Growth in bacteria
  Bacterial resistance: Ampicillin, 100 μg/mL
  Growth temperature: 37°C
  Growth strain: DH5alpha
  Copy number: Low Copy
Gene/Insert
  Gene/Insert name: Rubicon
  Species: H. sapiens (human)
  Entrez Gene: RUBCN (a.k.a. KIAA0226, RUBICON, SCAR15)
  Tag / fusion protein: MBP (N terminal on insert)
  Cloning method: Ligation Independent Cloning
Terms and licenses: Academic/Nonprofit Terms; Industry Terms: Not Available to Industry
How to cite: pMAL-c5e-Rubicon RH was a gift from James Hurley (Addgene plasmid # 216706 ; http://n2t.net/addgene:216706 ; RRID:Addgene_216706)
